Addgene plasmid #136118: CTAG_mScarlet-I
Purpose: FP for C-term fusion with CDS12
Depositing lab: Jim Haseloff. Depositing organization: University of Cambridge. Publication: Systematic tools for reprogramming plant gene expression in a simple model, Marchantia polymorpha. Sauret-Gueto S, Frangedakis E, Silvestri L, Rebmann M, Tomaselli M, Markel K, Delmans M, West A, Patron NJ, Haseloff J. ACS Synth Biol. 2020 Mar 12. doi: 10.1021/acssynbio.9b00511. PubMed 32163700.
Backbone
  Vector backbone: pUAP4
  Vector type: Plant Expression, Synthetic Biology
Growth in bacteria
  Bacterial resistance: Chloramphenicol, 25 μg/mL
  Growth temperature: 37°C
  Growth strain: DH5alpha
  Copy number: High Copy
Gene/Insert
  Gene/Insert name: CTAG-mScarletI(noATG)
  Species: Synthetic
  Mutation: BsaI/ SapI domesticated
  Cloning method: Restriction Enzyme; 5′ cloning site BsaI (destroyed during cloning); 3′ cloning site BsaI (destroyed during cloning)
  Sequencing primers: 5′ n/a
Depositor comments: Please visit https://www.biorxiv.org/content/10.1101/2020.02.29.971002v1 for bioRxiv preprint.
How to cite: CTAG_mScarlet-I was a gift from Jim Haseloff (Addgene plasmid # 136118 ; http://n2t.net/addgene:136118 ; RRID:Addgene_136118)
