[The description below was written by a language model from this plasmid's Addgene catalogue record and pLannotate feature annotations shown in this document.]
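Description:
CTAG_mScarlet-I is a small (about 2.8 kb) level-0 DNA part plasmid built on the pUAP4 backbone, belonging to a modular toolkit for plant synthetic biology developed for the liverwort Marchantia polymorpha. It is not an expression vector in its own right. It stores a standardised coding part in E. coli so that the part can later be assembled into plant transcription units. The plasmid is maintained at high copy through a ColE1/pUC-type origin of replication and is selected with chloramphenicol, using a cat (chloramphenicol acetyltransferase) gene driven by its own promoter and followed by the lambda t0 terminator. The annotation also picks up a short fragment resembling the RSF origin next to the main ori, which is probably a partial homology match and not a second functional replicon.

The payload is the coding sequence of mScarlet-I, a bright monomeric red fluorescent protein that matures faster than mScarlet. It is supplied here without a start codon ("noATG"), consistent with the "fragment" call in the feature table. The "CTAG" designation marks it as a C-terminal tag part, meant to be fused in frame downstream of a CDS12-type coding part, which supplies the initiating ATG. The sequence has been domesticated to remove internal BsaI and SapI sites, making it compatible with Type IIS assembly. The part was inserted via BsaI sites that were destroyed during cloning. Bacterial terminators, including a his operon terminator, flank the insert and insulate it from read-through transcription. No plant promoter or terminator is present, so these must come from other parts during assembly. The typical use is to build red fluorescent C-terminal fusion proteins for localisation or expression studies in plants.
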