Features (pLannotate 1.2.2; 8 found; start..end, strand, type, name):
    753..847     -  terminator     lambda t0 terminator: transcription terminator from phage lambda
    871..1527    -  CDS            cat: CAT_ECOLX - Experimental evidence at protein level: Swiss-Prot protein existence level 1. This enzyme is an effector of chloramphenicol resistance in bacteria. From Escherichia coli. This protein is used as a marker in many commonly used cloning vectors, such as pACYC184.
   1528..1625    -  promoter       cat promoter: promoter of the E. coli cat gene encoding chloramphenicol acetyltransferase
   1711..1754    -  terminator     bacterial terminator: putative bacterial transcription terminator
   1777..2470    -  CDS            mScarlet-I (fragment): bright monomeric red fluorescent protein evolved from a synthetic template (Bindels et al., 2016) matures faster than mScarlet
   2487..2544    +  terminator     his operon terminator: This putative transcriptin terminator from the E. coli his operon has a 2-bp deletion introduced during synthesis. Its efficiency has not been determined.
   2563..2691    -  rep_origin     RSF ori (fragment): Plasmids containing the RSF 1030 origin of replication can be propagated in E. coli cells that contain additional plasmids with compatible origins.
   2739..570     -  rep_origin     ori (across the origin): high-copy-number ColE1/pMB1/pBR322/pUC origin of replication
>Addgene plasmid #136118 | CTAG_mScarlet-I | addgene full sequence | sequence record 275303 | Addgene NGS Result
CCTGACGAGCATCACAAAAATCGACGCTCAAGTCAGAGGTGGCGAAACCCGACAGGACTATAAAGATACC
AGGCGTTTCCCCCTGGAAGCTCCCTCGTGCGCTCTCCTGTTCCGACCCTGCCGCTTACCGGATACCTGTC
CGCCTTTCTCCCTTCGGGAAGCGTGGCGCTTTCTCATAGCTCACGCTGTAGGTATCTCAGTTCGGTGTAG
GTCGTTCGCTCCAAGCTGGGCTGTGTGCACGAACCCCCCGTTCAGCCCGACCGCTGCGCCTTATCCGGTA
ACTATCGTCTTGAGTCCAACCCGGTAAGACACGACTTATCGCCACTGGCAGCAGCCACTGGTAACAGGAT
TAGCAGAGCGAGGTATGTAGGCGGTGCTACAGAGTTCTTGAAGTGGTGGCCTAACTACGGCTACACTAGA
AGAACAGTATTTGGTATCTGCGCTCTGCTGAAGCCAGTTACCTTCGGAAAAAGAGTTGGTAGCTCTTGAT
CCGGCAAACAAACCACCGCTGGTAGCGGTGGTTTTTTTGTTTGCAAGCAGCAGATTACGCGCAGAAAAAA
AGGATCTCAAGAAGATCCTTTGATCTTTTCTACGGGGTCTGACGCTCAGTGGAACGAAAACTCACGTTAA
GGGATTTTGGTCATGAGATTATCAAAAAGGATCTTCACCTAGATCCTTTTAAATTAAAAATGAAGTTTTA
AATCAATCTAAAGTATATATGAGTAAACTTGGTCTGACAGCTCGAGGCTTGGATTCTCACCAATAAAAAA
CGCCCGGCGGCAACCGAGCGTTCTGAACAAATCCAGATGGAGTTCTGAGGTCATTACTGGATCTATCAAC
AGGAGTCCAAGCGAGCTCGATATCAAATTACGCCCCGCCCTGCCACTCATCGCAGTACTGTTGTAATTCA
TTAAGCATTCTGCCGACATGGAAGCCATCACAAACGGCATGATGAACCTGAATCGCCAGCGGCATCAGCA
CCTTGTCGCCTTGCGTATAATATTTGCCCATGGTGAAAACGGGGGCGAAGAAGTTGTCCATATTGGCCAC
GTTTAAATCAAAACTGGTGAAACTCACCCAGGGATTGGCTGAGACGAAAAACATATTCTCAATAAACCCT
TTAGGGAAATAGGCCAGGTTTTCACCGTAACACGCCACATCTTGCGAATATATGTGTAGAAACTGCCGGA
AATCGTCGTGGTATTCACTCCAGAGCGATGAAAACGTTTCAGTTTGCTCATGGAAAACGGTGTAACAAGG
GTGAACACTATCCCATATCACCAGCTCACCGTCTTTCATTGCCATACGAAATTCCGGATGAGCATTCATC
AGGCGGGCAAGAATGTGAATAAAGGCCGGATAAAACTTGTGCTTATTTTTCTTTACGGTCTTTAAAAAGG
CCGTAATATCCAGCTGAACGGTCTGGTTATAGGTACATTGAGCAACTGACTGAAATGCCTCAAAATGTTC
TTTACGATGCCATTGGGATATATCAACGGTGGTATATCCAGTGATTTTTTTCTCCATTTTAGCTTCCTTA
GCTCCTGAAAATCTCGATAACTCAAAAAATACGCCCGGTAGTGATCTTATTTCATTATGGTGAAAGTTGG
AACCTCTTACGTGCCCGATCAACTCGAGTGCCACCTGACGTCTAAGAAACCATTATTATCATGACATTAA
CCTATAAAAATAGGCGTATCACGAGGCAGAATTTCAGATAAAAAAAATCCTTAGCTTTCGCTAAGGATGA
TTTCTGGAATTCGGTCTCAAAGCTTACTTGTACAGCTCGTCCATGCCGCCGGTGGAGTGGCGGCCCTCGG
AGCGTTCGTACTGTTCCACCACGGTGTAGTCCTCGTTGTGGGAGGTGATGTCCAACTTGCGGTCGACGTT
GTAGGCGCCGGGCATCTGCACGGGCTTCTTGGCCTTGTAGGTGGTCTTGAAGTCCGCCAGGTAGCGGCCG
CCGTCCTTCAGGCGCAGGGCCATCTTAATGTCGCCCTTCAGCACGCCGTCCTCGGGGTACAACCGCTCGG
TGGACGCTTCCCAGCCCATTGTCTTCTTCTGCATTACGGGGCCGTCAGGAGGGAAGTTGGTGCCGCGGAG
CTTCACCTTGTAGATCAGGGTGCCGTCCTCCAGGGAGGTGTCCTGGGTCACGGTCACGGCGCCGCCGTCC
TCGAAGTTCATCACGCGCTCCCACTTGAAGCCCTCGGGGAAGGACTGCTTATAGTAGTCGGGGATGTCGG
CGGGGTGCTTGATGAAGGCCCTGGAGCCGTACATGAACTGAGGGGACAGGATGTCCCAGGAGAAGGGCAG
GGGGCCACCCTTGGTCACCTTCAGCTTGGCGGTCTGGGTGCCCTCGTAGGGGCGGCCCTCGCCCTCGCCC
TCGATCTCGAACTCGTGGCCGTTCATGGAGCCCTCCATGTGCACCTTGAACCGCATGAACTCCTTGATCA
CTGCCTCGCCCTTGCTCACCGAACGAGACCCTGCAGTCCGGCAAAAAAGGGCAAGGTGTCACCACCCTGC
CCTTTTTCTTTAAAACCGAAAAGATTACTTCGCGTTATGCAGGCTTCCTCGCTCACTGACTCGCTGCGCT
CGGTCGTTCGGCTGCGGCGAGCGGTATCAGCTCACTCAAAGGCGGTAATACGGTTATCCACAGAATCAGG
GGATAACGCAGGAAAGAACATGTGAGCAAAAGGCCAGCAAAAGGCCAGGAACCGTAAAAAGGCCGCGTTG
CTGGCGTTTTTCCACAGGCTCCGCCCC
